Addgene plasmid #47383: pHT-trxA.ads
Purpose: Expresses ads with trxA tag under Pgrac promoter (inducible by IPTG) in bacteria
Depositing lab: Heng-Phon Too. Depositing organization: National University of Singapore. Publication: Optimization of amorphadiene synthesis in Bacillus subtilis via transcriptional, translational, and media modulation. Zhou K, Zou R, Zhang C, Stephanopoulos G, Too HP. Biotechnol Bioeng. 2013 Mar 8. doi: 10.1002/bit.24900. PubMed 23483530.
Backbone
  Vector backbone: pHT01
  Backbone manufacturer: Mo Bi Tec
  Backbone size w/o insert (bp): 7956
  Vector type: Bacterial Expression
Growth in bacteria
  Bacterial resistance: Ampicillin, 100 μg/mL
  Growth temperature: 37°C
  Growth strain: DH5alpha
  Copy number: Unknown
Gene/Insert
  Gene/Insert name: ads (alt name: amorphadiene synthase)
  Species: Artemisia annua
  Insert size (bp): 1656
  GenBank ID: JQ319661.1
  Promoter: Pgrac
  Tag / fusion protein: trxA (N terminal on insert); 6xHis (C terminal on insert)
  Cloning method: Restriction Enzyme; 5′ cloning site BamHI (unknown if destroyed); 3′ cloning site XbaI (unknown if destroyed)
  Sequencing primers: 5′ LacI-R
Terms and licenses: Academic/Nonprofit Terms; Industry Terms: Not Available to Industry
How to cite: pHT-trxA.ads was a gift from Heng-Phon Too (Addgene plasmid # 47383 ; http://n2t.net/addgene:47383 ; RRID:Addgene_47383)
