[The description below was written by a language model from this plasmid's Addgene catalogue record and pLannotate feature annotations shown in this document.]
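Description:
pHT-trxA.ads is a bacterial expression plasmid built on the pHT01 backbone, an E. coli–Bacillus subtilis shuttle vector, and totals about 9.97 kb in the deposited sequence. For propagation in E. coli it carries a high-copy ColE1/pUC-type origin and a β-lactamase gene with its own promoter, giving ampicillin selection. The feature table also shows a Staphylococcus aureus-type chloramphenicol acetyltransferase (cat) gene flanked by cop fragments, which would serve as a Gram-positive selection marker. The Gram-positive replication functions themselves are not explicitly annotated. A short dnaA-like hit and small TcR and lacZα fragments appear to be backbone remnants rather than functional parts.

The payload is amorphadiene synthase (ads, annotated as AMS1) from Artemisia annua, the sesquiterpene cyclase that produces amorphadiene, a precursor of artemisinin. It was cloned between BamHI and XbaI sites downstream of the Pgrac promoter. The promoter is not annotated as a feature, but a lac operator lies just upstream of the coding region, and a lacI repressor gene is encoded on the opposite strand. The repressor therefore holds transcription off until IPTG relieves it. The enzyme is fused at its N terminus to E. coli thioredoxin (trxA), a partner commonly used to improve translation and solubility of heterologous proteins. The catalogue entry also lists a C-terminal 6xHis tag for detection or purification, although this tag is not separately annotated.

The associated work concerns optimising amorphadiene synthesis in B. subtilis through transcriptional, translational and media changes. This construct fits that work as a variant testing how the trxA fusion affects inducible expression of the synthase.
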