Features (pLannotate 1.2.2; 13 found; start..end, strand, type, name):
      2..91      -  CDS            cop (fragment): COP1_STAAU - Protein predicted: Swiss-Prot protein existence level 4. Putative control of replication message. From Staphylococcus aureus.
    116..763     -  CDS            cat: CAT1_STAAU - Experimental evidence at transcript level: Swiss-Prot protein existence level 2. This enzyme is an effector of chloramphenicol resistance in bacteria. From Staphylococcus aureus.
    935..1048    -  CDS            cop (fragment): COP1_STAAU - Protein predicted: Swiss-Prot protein existence level 4. Putative control of replication message. From Staphylococcus aureus.
   1050..1098    +  CDS            TcR (fragment): tetracycline efflux protein; tet; confers resistance to tetracycline
   1101..1258    -  CDS            lacZα (fragment): LacZα fragment of β-galactosidase; lacZ fragment
   1297..2378    -  CDS            lacI (fragment): lac repressor; lacI; The lac repressor binds to the lac operator to inhibit transcription in E. coli. This inhibition can be relieved by adding lactose or isopropyl-β-D-thiogalactopyranoside (IPTG).
   2763..2787    +  protein_bind   lac operator: The lac repressor binds to the lac operator to inhibit transcription in E. coli. This inhibition can be relieved by adding lactose or isopropyl-β-D-thiogalactopyranoside (IPTG). lac repressor encoded by lacI
   2809..3135    +  CDS            trxA: THIO_ECO57 - Experimental evidence at protein level: Swiss-Prot protein existence level 1. Participates in various redox reactions through the reversible oxidation of its active center dithiol to a disulfide and catalyzes dithiol-disulfide exchange reactions. From Escherichia coli O157:H7.
   3160..4797    +  CDS            AMS1: AMS1_ARTAN - Also known as ADS From Artemisia annua (Sweet wormwood).
   6711..6863    +  CDS            dnaA (fragment): DNAA_BACHD - Protein inferred from homology: Swiss-Prot protein existence level 3. Plays an important role in the initiation and regulation of chromosomal replication. Binds to the origin of replication; it binds specifically double-stranded DNA at a 9 bp consensus (dnaA box): 5'- TTATC[CA]A[CA]A-3'. DnaA binds to ATP and to acidic phospholipids (By similarity). From Bacillus halodurans (strain ATCC BAA-125 / DSM 18197 / FERM 7344 / JCM 9153 / C-125).
   8042..8146    +  promoter       AmpR promoter: bla
   8147..9007    +  CDS            AmpR: β-lactamase; bla; confers resistance to ampicillin, carbenicillin, and related antibiotics
   9178..9766    +  rep_origin     ori: high-copy-number ColE1/pMB1/pBR322/pUC origin of replication
>Addgene plasmid #47383 | pHT-trxA.ads | depositor full sequence | sequence record 67471 | pHT-trxA.ads sequence 9965 bps
TTAAGTTATTGGTATGACTGGTTTTAAGCGCAAAAAAAGTTGCTTTTTCGTACCTATTAATGTATCGTTT
TAGAAAACCGACTGTAAAAAGTACAGTCGGCATTATCTCATATTATAAAAGCCAGTCATTAGGCCTATCT
GACAATTCCTGAATAGAGTTCATAAACAATCCTGCATGATAACCATCACAAACAGAATGATGTACCTGTA
AAGATAGCGGTAAATATATTGAATTACCTTTATTAATGAATTTTCCTGCTGTAATAATGGGTAGAAGGTA
ATTACTATTATTATTGATATTTAAGTTAAACCCAGTAAATGAAGTCCATGGAATAATAGAAAGAGAAAAA
GCATTTTCAGGTATAGGTGTTTTGGGAAACAATTTCCCCGAACCATTATATTTCTCTACATCAGAAAGGT
ATAAATCATAAAACTCTTTGAAGTCATTCTTTACAGGAGTCCAAATACCAGAGAATGTTTTAGATACACC
ATCAAAAATTGTATAAAGTGGCTCTAACTTATCCCAATAACCTAACTCTCCGTCGCTATTGTAACCAGTT
CTAAAAGCTGTATTTGAGTTTATCACCCTTGTCACTAAGAAAATAAATGCAGGGTAAAATTTATATCCTT
CTTGTTTTATGTTTCGGTATAAAACACTAATATCAATTTCTGTGGTTATACTAAAAGTCGTTTGTTGGTT
CAAATAATGATTAAATATCTCTTTTCTCTTCCAATTGTCTAAATCAATTTTATTAAAGTTCATTTGATAT
GCCTCCTAAATTTTTATCTAAAGTGAATTTAGGAGGCTTACTTGTCTGCTTTCTTCATTAGAATCAATCC
TTTTTTAAAAGTCAATATTACTGTAACATAAATATATATTTTAAAAATATCCCACTTTATCCAATTTTCG
TTTGTTGAACTAATGGGTGCTTTAGTTGAAGAATAAAGACCACATTAAAAAATGTGGTCTTTTGTGTTTT
TTTAAAGGATTTGAGCGTAGCGAAAAATCCTTTTCTTTCTTATCTTGATAATAAGGGTAACTATTGCCGA
TCGTCCATTCCGACAGCATCGCCAGTCACTATGGCGTGCTGCTAGCGCCATTCGCCATTCAGGCTGCGCA
ACTGTTGGGAAGGGCGATCGGTGCGGGCCTCTTCGCTATTACGCCAGCTGGCGAAAGGGGGATGTGCTGC
AAGGCGATTAAGTTGGGTAACGCCAGGGTTTTCCCAGTCACGACGTTGTAAAACGACGGCCAGTGAATTC
GAGCTCAGGCCTTAACTCACATTAATTGCGTTGCGCTCACTGCCCGCTTTCCAGTCGGGAAACCTGTCGT
GCCAGCTGCATTAATGAATCGGCCAACGCGCGGGGAGAGGCGGTTTGCGTATTGGGCGCCAGGGTGGTTT
TTCTTTTCACCAGTGAGACGGGCAACAGCTGATTGCCCTTCACCGCCTGGCCCTGAGAGAGTTGCAGCAA
GCGGTCCACGCTGGTTTGCCCCAGCAGGCGAAAATCCTGTTTGATGGTGGTTGACGGCGGGATATAACAT
GAGCTGTCTTCGGTATCGTCGTATCCCACTACCGAGATATCCGCACCAACGCGCAGCCCGGACTCGGTAA
TGGCGCGCATTGCGCCCAGCGCCATCTGATCGTTGGCAACCAGCATCGCAGTGGGAACGATGCCCTCATT
CAGCATTTGCATGGTTTGTTGAAAACCGGACATGGCACTCCAGTCGCCTTCCCGTTCCGCTATCGGCTGA
ATTTGATTGCGAGTGAGATATTTATGCCAGCCAGCCAGACGCAGACGCGCCGAGACAGAACTTAATGGGC
CCGCTAACAGCGCGATTTGCTGGTGACCCAATGCGACCAGATGCTCCACGCCCAGTCGCGTACCGTCTTC
ATGGGAGAAAATAATACTGTTGATGGGTGTCTGGTCAGAGACATCAAGAAATAACGCCGGAACATTAGTG
CAGGCAGCTTCCACAGCAATGGCATCCTGGTCATCCAGCGGATAGTTAATGATCAGCCCACTGACGCGTT
GCGCGAGAAGATTGTGCACCGCCGCTTTACAGGCTTCGACGCCGCTTCGTTCTACCATCGACACCACCAC
GCTGGCACCCAGTTGATCGGCGCGAGATTTAATCGCCGCGACAATTTGCGACGGCGCGTGCAGGGCCAGA
CTGGAGGTGGCAACGCCAATCAGCAACGACTGTTTGCCCGCCAGTTGTTGTGCCACGCGGTTGGGAATGT
AATTCAGCTCCGCCATCGCCGCTTCCACTTTTTCCCGCGTTTTCGCAGAAACGTGGCTGGCCTGGTTCAC
CACGCGGGAAACGGTCTGATAAGAGACACCGGCATACTCTGCGACATCGTATAACGTTACTGGTTTCATC
AAAATCGTCTCCCTCCGTTTGAATATTTGATTGATCGTAACCAGATGAAGCACTCTTTCCACTATCCCTA
CAGTGTTATGGCTTGAACAATCACGAAACAATAATTGGTACGTACGATCTTTCAGCCGACTCAAACATCA
AATCTTACAAATGTAGTCTTTGAAAGTATTACATATGTAAGATTTAAATGCAACCGTTTTTTCGGAAGGA
AATGATGACCTCGTTTCCACCGGAATTAGCTTGGTACCAGCTATTGTAACATAATCGGTACGGGGGTGAA
AAAGCTAACGGAAAAGGGAGCGGAAAAGAATGATGTAAGCGTGAAAAATTTTTTATCTTATCACTTGAAA
TTGGAAGGGAGATTCTTTATTATAAGAATTGTGGAATTGTGAGCGGATAACAATTCCCAATTAAAGGAGG
AAGGATCCATGAGCGATAAAATTATTCACCTGACTGACGACAGTTTTGACACGGATGTACTCAAAGCGGA
CGGGGCGATCCTCGTCGATTTCTGGGCAGAGTGGTGCGGTCCGTGCAAAATGATCGCCCCGATTCTGGAT
GAAATCGCTGACGAATATCAGGGCAAACTGACCGTTGCAAAACTGAACATCGATCAAAACCCTGGCACTG
CGCCGAAATATGGCATCCGTGGTATCCCGACTCTGCTGCTGTTCAAAAACGGTGAAGTGGCGGCAACCAA
AGTGGGTGCACTGTCTAAAGGTCAGTTGAAAGAGTTCCTCGACGCTAACCTGGCGGGCTCAGGCGGCGGC
GGCTCAGAGCTCTCTCTGACTGAGGAAAAACCAATCCGTCCGATCGCAAACTTTCCGCCGAGCATCTGGG
GTGATCAGTTCCTGATCTACCAGAAGCAGGTCGAGCAAGGCGTAGAACAGATCGTGAACGACCTGAAAAA
GGAGGTACGTCAGCTGCTGAAAGAGGCTCTGGACATCCCGATGAAACATGCGAACCTGCTGAAGCTGATT
GATGAGATTCAGCGCCTGGGTATCCCATACCACTTCGAACGTGAAATTGATCACGCGCTGCAGTGTATTT
ATGAAACGTATGGTGATAACTGGAACGGTGACCGTAGCTCCCTGTGGTTCCGTCTGATGCGTAAGCAGGG
TTATTACGTGACCTGCGACGTCTTCAACAACTACAAAGACAAGAACGGCGCGTTTAAACAGAGCCTGGCG
AATGACGTTGAAGGCCTGCTGGAGCTGTATGAAGCAACCTCTATGCGTGTTCCGGGCGAAATCATCCTGG
AAGATGCTCTGGGTTTCACCCGTTCTCGCCTGTCTATCATGACCAAGGACGCATTTTCCACTAACCCGGC
CCTGTTCACCGAAATCCAGCGTGCGCTGAAACAGCCTCTGTGGAAGCGTCTGCCGCGTATCGAGGCGGCA
CAGTACATCCCGTTCTATCAGCAACAGGATTCCCACAACAAAACCCTGCTGAAACTGGCGAAACTGGAAT
TTAACCTGCTGCAATCCCTGCACAAAGAAGAACTGTCTCATGTTTGCAAATGGTGGAAAGCCTTCGACAT
CAAGAAAAACGCGCCGTGCCTGCGCGACCGTATCGTAGAATGCTATTTCTGGGGCCTGGGCTCCGGTTAT
GAGCCTCAATACTCTCGTGCTCGCGTATTCTTCACCAAAGCGGTAGCTGTGATCACCCTGATCGACGATA
CCTACGATGCTTACGGTACGTACGAAGAACTGAAGATTTTTACCGAGGCTGTTGAACGCTGGTCTATCAC
TTGCCTGGATACCCTGCCGGAATACATGAAACCGATCTATAAACTGTTCATGGATACTTATACCGAAATG
GAAGAGTTCCTGGCAAAAGAAGGTCGCACTGATCTGTTCAACTGTGGCAAGGAGTTTGTGAAAGAATTCG
TCCGCAACCTGATGGTGGAGGCGAAGTGGGCAAACGAGGGTCACATCCCGACCACCGAAGAACACGACCC
GGTAGTTATCATCACCGGTGGCGCAAACCTGCTGACTACCACTTGCTACCTGGGTATGTCCGACATTTTT
ACGAAAGAAAGCGTTGAATGGGCAGTGTCTGCGCCTCCGCTGTTCCGTTACTCTGGTATCCTGGGCCGTC
GCCTGAACGATCTGATGACCCATAAAGCCGAGCAGGAACGTAAACACTCCAGCAGCTCTCTGGAATCTTA
CATGAAAGAATACAACGTTAACGAAGAGTATGCGCAGACCCTGATCTACAAAGAGGTTGAGGATGTATGG
AAAGACATCAACCGTGAGTACCTGACTACTAAAAACATCCCACGCCCGCTGCTGATGGCAGTGATTTATC
TGTGCCAGTTTCTGGAAGTGCAGTATGCGGGCAAAGATAACTTCACCCGTATGGGTGACGAATACAAACA
CCTGATCAAGTCCCTGCTGGTTTACCCAATGTCCATCCATCATCATCACCATCACTGATCTAGAGTCGAC
GTCCCCGGGGCAGCCCGCCTAATGAGCGGGCTTTTTTCACGTCACGCGTCCATGGAGATCTTTGTCTGCA
ACTGAAAAGTTTATACCTTACCTGGAACAAATGGTTGAAACATACGAGGCTAATATCGGCTTATTAGGAA
TAGTCCCTGTACTAATAAAATCAGGTGGATCAGTTGATCAGTATATTTTGGACGAAGCTCGGAAAGAATT
TGGAGATGACTTGCTTAATTCCACAATTAAATTAAGGGAAAGAATAAAGCGATTTGATGTTCAAGGAATC
ACGGAAGAAGATACTCATGATAAAGAAGCTCTAAAACTATTCAATAACCTTACAATGGAATTGATCGAAA
GGGTGGAAGGTTAATGGTACGAAAATTAGGGGATCTACCTAGAAAGCCACAAGGCGATAGGTCAAGCTTA
AAGAACCCTTACATGGATCTTACAGATTCTGAAAGTAAAGAAACAACAGAGGTTAAACAAACAGAACCAA
AAAGAAAAAAAGCATTGTTGAAAACAATGAAAGTTGATGTTTCAATCCATAATAAGATTAAATCGCTGCA
CGAAATTCTGGCAGCATCCGAAGGGAATTCATATTACTTAGAGGATACTATTGAGAGAGCTATTGATAAG
ATGGTTGAGACATTACCTGAGAGCCAAAAAACTTTTTATGAATATGAATTAAAAAAAAGAACCAACAAAG
GCTGAGACAGACTCCAAACGAGTCTGTTTTTTTAAAAAAAATATTAGGAGCATTGAATATATATTAGAGA
ATTAAGAAAGACATGGGAATAAAAATATTTTAAATCCAGTAAAAATATGATAAGATTATTTCAGAATATG
AAGAACTCTGTTTGTTTTTGATGAAAAAACAAACAAAAAAAATCCACCTAACGGAATCTCAATTTAACTA
ACAGCGGCCAAACTGAGAAGTTAAATTTGAGAAGGGGAAAAGGCGGATTTATACTTGTATTTAACTATCT
CCATTTTAACATTTTATTAAACCCCATACAAGTGAAAATCCTCTTTTACACTGTTCCTTTAGGTGATCGC
GGAGGGACATTATGAGTGAAGTAAACCTAAAAGGAAATACAGATGAATTAGTGTATTATCGACAGCAAAC
CACTGGAAATAAAATCGCCAGGAAGAGAATCAAAAAAGGGAAAGAAGAAGTTTATTATGTTGCTGAAACG
GAAGAGAAGATATGGACAGAAGAGCAAATAAAAAACTTTTCTTTAGACAAATTTGGTACGCATATACCTT
ACATAGAAGGTCATTATACAATCTTAAATAATTACTTCTTTGATTTTTGGGGCTATTTTTTAGGTGCTGA
AGGAATTGCGCTCTATGCTCACCTAACTCGTTATGCATACGGCAGCAAAGACTTTTGCTTTCCTAGTCTA
CAAACAATCGCTAAAAAAATGGACAAGACTCCTGTTACAGTTAGAGGCTACTTGAAACTGCTTGAAAGGT
ACGGTTTTATTTGGAAGGTAAACGTCCGTAATAAAACCAAGGATAACACAGAGGAATCCCCGATTTTTAA
GATTAGACGTAAGGTTCCTTTGCTTTCAGAAGAACTTTTAAATGGAAACCCTAATATTGAAATTCCAGAT
GACGAGGAAGCACATGTAAAGAAGGCTTTAAAAAAGGAAAAAGAGGGTCTTCCAAAGGTTTTGAAAAAAG
AGCACGATGAATTTGTTAAAAAAATGATGGATGAGTCAGAAACAATTAATATTCCAGAGGCCTTACAATA
TGACACAATGTATGAAGATATACTCAGTAAAGGAGAAATTCGAAAAGAAATCAAAAAACAAATACCTAAT
CCTACAACATCTTTTGAGAGTATATCAATGACAACTGAAGAGGAAAAAGTCGACAGTACTTTAAAAAGCG
AAATGCAAAATCGTGTCTCTAAGCCTTCTTTTGATACCTGGTTTAAAAACACTAAGATCAAAATTGAAAA
TAAAAATTGTTTATTACTTGTACCGAGTGAATTTGCATTTGAATGGATTAAGAAAAGATATTTAGAAACA
ATTAAAACAGTCCTTGAAGAAGCTGGATATGTTTTCGAAAAAATCGAACTAAGAAAAGTGCAATAAACTG
CTGAAGTATTTCAGCAGTTTTTTTTATTTAGAAATAGTGAAAAAAATATAATCAGGGAGGTATCAATATT
TAATGAGTACTGATTTAAATTTATTTAGACTGGAATTAATAATTAACACGTAGACTAATTAAAATTTAAT
GAGGGATAAAGAGGATACAAAAATATTAATTTCAATCCCTATTAAATTTTAACAAGGGGGGGATTAAAAT
TTAATTAGAGGTTTATCCACAAGAAAAGACCCTAATAAAATTTTTACTAGGGTTATAACACTGATTAATT
TCTTAATGGGGGAGGGATTAAAATTTAATGACAAAGAAAACAATCTTTTAAGAAAAGCTTTTAAAAGATA
ATAATAAAAAGAGCTTTGCGATTAAGCAAAACTCTTTACTTTTTCATTGACATTATCAAATTCATCGATT
TCAAATTGTTGTTGTATCATAAAGTTAATTCTGTTTTGCACAACCTTTTCAGGAATATAAAACACATCTG
AGGCTTGTTTTATAAACTCAGGGTCGCTAAAGTCAATGTAACGTAGCATATGATATGGTATAGCTTCCAC
CCAAGTTAGCCTTTCTGCTTCTTCTGAATGTTTTTCATATACTTCCATGGGTATCTCTAAATGATTTTCC
TCATGTAGCAAGGTATGAGCAAAAAGTTTATGGAATTGATAGTTCCTCTCTTTTTCTTCAACTTTTTTAT
CTAAAACAAACACTTTAACATCTGAGTCAATGTAAGCATAAGATGTTTTTCCAGTCATAATTTCAATCCC
AAATCTTTTAGACAGAAATTCTGGACGTAAATCTTTTGGTGAAAGAATTTTTTTATGTAGCAATATATCC
GATACAGCACCTTCTAAAAGCGTTGGTGAATAGGGCATTTTACCTATCTCCTCTCATTTTGTGGAATAAA
AATAGTCATATTCGTCCATCTACCTATCCTATTATCGAACAGTTGAACTTTTTAATCAAGGATCAGTCCT
TTTTTTCATTATTCTTAAACTGTGCTCTTAACTTTAACAACTCGATTTGTTTTTCCAGATCTCGAGGGTA
ACTAGCCTCGCCGATCCCGCAAGAGGCCCGGCAGTCAGGTGGCACTTTTCGGGGAAATGTGCGCGGAACC
CCTATTTGTTTATTTTTCTAAATACATTCAAATATGTATCCGCTCATGAGACAATAACCCTGATAAATGC
TTCAATAATATTGAAAAAGGAAGAGTATGAGTATTCAACATTTCCGTGTCGCCCTTATTCCCTTTTTTGC
GGCATTTTGCCTTCCTGTTTTTGCTCACCCAGAAACGCTGGTGAAAGTAAAAGATGCTGAAGATCAGTTG
GGTGCACGAGTGGGTTACATCGAACTGGATCTCAACAGCGGTAAGATCCTTGAGAGTTTTCGCCCCGAAG
AACGTTTTCCAATGATGAGCACTTTTAAAGTTCTGCTATGTGGCGCGGTATTATCCCGTATTGACGCCGG
GCAAGAGCAACTCGGTCGCCGCATACACTATTCTCAGAATGACTTGGTTGAGTACTCACCAGTCACAGAA
AAGCATCTTACGGATGGCATGACAGTAAGAGAATTATGCAGTGCTGCCATAACCATGAGTGATAACACTG
CGGCCAACTTACTTCTGACAACGATCGGAGGACCGAAGGAGCTAACCGCTTTTTTGCACAACATGGGGGA
TCATGTAACTCGCCTTGATCGTTGGGAACCGGAGCTGAATGAAGCCATACCAAACGACGAGCGTGACACC
ACGATGCCTGTAGCAATGGCAACAACGTTGCGCAAACTATTAACTGGCGAACTACTTACTCTAGCTTCCC
GGCAACAATTAATAGACTGGATGGAGGCGGATAAAGTTGCAGGACCACTTCTGCGCTCGGCCCTTCCGGC
TGGCTGGTTTATTGCTGATAAATCTGGAGCCGGTGAGCGTGGGTCTCGCGGTATCATTGCAGCACTGGGG
CCAGATGGTAAGCCCTCCCGTATCGTAGTTATCTACACGACGGGGAGTCAGGCAACTATGGATGAACGAA
ATAGACAGATCGCTGAGATAGGTGCCTCACTGATTAAGCATTGGTAACTGTCAGACCAAGTTTACTCATA
TATACTTTAGATTGATTTAAAACTTCATTTTTAATTTAAAAGGATCTAGGTGAAGATCCTTTTTGATAAT
CTCATGACCAAAATCCCTTAACGTGAGTTTTCGTTCCACTGAGCGTCAGACCCCGTAGAAAAGATCAAAG
GATCTTCTTGAGATCCTTTTTTTCTGCGCGTAATCTGCTGCTTGCAAACAAAAAAACCACCGCTACCAGC
GGTGGTTTGTTTGCCGGATCAAGAGCTACCAACTCTTTTTCCGAAGGTAACTGGCTTCAGCAGAGCGCAG
ATACCAAATACTGTCCTTCTAGTGTAGCCGTAGTTAGGCCACCACTTCAAGAACTCTGTAGCACCGCCTA
CATACCTCGCTCTGCTAATCCTGTTACCAGTGGCTGCTGCCAGTGGCGATAAGTCGTGTCTTACCGGGTT
GGACTCAAGACGATAGTTACCGGATAAGGCGCAGCGGTCGGGCTGAACGGGGGGTTCGTGCACACAGCCC
AGCTTGGAGCGAACGACCTACACCGAACTGAGATACCTACAGCGTGAGCTATGAGAAAGCGCCACGCTTC
CCGAAGGGAGAAAGGCGGACAGGTATCCGGTAAGCGGCAGGGTCGGAACAGGAGAGCGCACGAGGGAGCT
TCCAGGGGGAAACGCCTGGTATCTTTATAGTCCTGTCGGGTTTCGCCACCTCTGACTTGAGCGTCGATTT
TTGTGATGCTCGTCAGGGGGGCGGAGCCTATGGAAAAACGCCAGCAACGCGGCCTTTTTACGGTTCCTGG
CCTTTTGCTGGCCTTTTGCTCACATGTTCTTTCCTGCGTTATCCCCTGATTCTGTGGATAACCGTATTAC
CGCCTTTGAGTGAGCTGATACCGCTCGCCGCAGCCGAACGACCGAGCGCAGCGAGTCAGTGAGCGAGGAA
GCGGAAGAGCGCCCAATACGCATGC
