>Addgene plasmid #47383 | pHT-trxA.ads | addgene partial sequence | sequence record 71636 | LacI-R 5'-GGCATACTCTGCGACATCGT-3'
ATATTTGATTGATCGTAACCAGATGAAGCACTCTTTCCACTATCCCTACAGTGTTATGGCTTGAACAATC
ACGAAACAATAATTGGTACGTACGATCTTTCAGCCGACTCAAACATCAAATCTTACAAATGTAGTCTTTG
AAAGTATTACATATGTAAGATTTAAATGCAACCGTTTTTTCGGAAGGAAATGATGACCTCGTTTCCACCG
GAATTAGCTTGGTACCAGCTATTGTAACATAATCGGTACGGGGGTGAAAAAGCTAACGGAAAAGGGAGCG
GAAAAGAATGATGTAAGCGTGAAAAATTTTTTATCTTATCACTTGAAATTGGAAGGGAGATTCTTTATTA
TAAGAATTGTGGAATTGTGAGCGGATAACAATTCCCAATTAAAGGAGGAAGGATCCATGAGCGATAAAAT
TATTCACCTGACTGACGACAGTTTTGACACGGATGTACTCAAAGCGGACGGGGCGATCCTCGTCGATTTC
TGGGCAGAGTGGTGCGGTCCGTGCAAAATGATCGCCCCGATTCTGGATGAAATCGCTGACGAATATCAGG
GCAAACTGACCGTTGCAAAACTGAACATCGATCAAAACCCTGGCACTGCGCCGAAATATGGCATCCGTGG
TATCCCGACTCTGCTGCTGTTCAAAAACGGTGAAGTGGCGGCAACCAAAGTGGGTGCACTGTCTAAAGGT
CAGTTGAAAGAGTTCCTCGACGCTAACCTGGCGGGCTCAGGCGGCGGCGGCTCAGAGCTCTCTCTGACTG
AGGAAAAACCAATCCGTCCGATCGCAAACTTTCCGCCGAGCATCTGG
