>Addgene plasmid #47383 | pHT-trxA.ads | addgene partial sequence | sequence record 71642 | pHT01-R 5'-tccgagcttcgtccaaaata-3'
GACTATTCCTAATAAGCCGATATTAGCCTCGTATGTTTCAACCATTTGTTCCAGGTAAGGTATAAACTTT
TCAGTTGCAGACAAAGATCTCCATGGACGCGTGACGTGAAAAAAGCCCGCTCATTAGGCGGGCTGCCCCG
GGGACGTCGACTCTAGATCAGTGATGGTGATGATGATGGATGGACATTGGGTAAACCAGCAGGGACTTGA
TCAGGTGTTTGTATTCGTCACCCATACGGGTGAAGTTATCTTTGCCCGCATACTGCACTTCCAGAAACTG
GCACAGATAAATCACTGCCATCAGCAGCGGGCGTGGGATGTTTTTAGTAGTCAGGTACTCACGGTTGATG
TCTTTCCATACATCCTCAACCTCTTTGTAGATCAGGGTCTGCGCATACTCTTCGTTAACGTTGTATTCTT
TCATGTAAGATTCCAGAGAGCTGCTGGAGTGTTTACGTTCCTGCTCGGCTTTATGGGTCATCAGATCGTT
CAGGCGACGGCCCAGGATACCAGAGTAACGGAACAGCGGAGGCGCAGACACTGCCCATTCAACGCTTTCT
TTCGTAAAAATGTCGGACATACCCAGGTAGCAAGTGGTAGTCAGCAGGTTTGCGCCACCGGTGATGATAA
CTACCGGGTCGTGTTCTTCGGTGGTCGGGATGTGACCCTCGTTTGCCCACTTCGCCTCCACCATCAGGTT
GCGGACGAATTCTTTCACAAACTCCTTGCCACAGTTGAACAGATCAGTGCGACCTTCTTTTGCCAGGAAC
TCTTCCATTTCGGTATAAGTATCCATGAACAGTTTATAGATCGGTTTCAT
